>Addgene plasmid #225337 | RNF149 shRNA-TRE | addgene full sequence | sequence record 444826 | Addgene NGS Result
GAAGATCCTTTGATCTTTTCTACGGGGTCTGACGCTCAGTGGAACGAAAACTCACGTTAAGGGATTTTGG
TCATGAGATTATCAAAAAGGATCTTCACCTAGATCCTTTTAAATTAAAAATGAAGTTTTAAATCAATCTA
AAGTATATATGAGTAAACTTGGTCTGACAGTTACCAATGCTTAATCAGTGAGGCACCTATCTCAGCGATC
TGTCTATTTCGTTCATCCATAGTTGCCTGACTCCCCGTCGTGTAGATAACTACGATACGGGAGGGCTTAC
CATCTGGCCCCAGTGCTGCAATGATACCGCGAGACCCACGCTCACCGGCTCCAGATTTATCAGCAATAAA
CCAGCCAGCCGGAAGGGCCGAGCGCAGAAGTGGTCCTGCAACTTTATCCGCCTCCATCCAGTCTATTAAT
TGTTGCCGGGAAGCTAGAGTAAGTAGTTCGCCAGTTAATAGTTTGCGCAACGTTGTTGCCATTGCTACAG
GCATCGTGGTGTCACGCTCGTCGTTTGGTATGGCTTCATTCAGCTCCGGTTCCCAACGATCAAGGCGAGT
TACATGATCCCCCATGTTGTGCAAAAAAGCGGTTAGCTCCTTCGGTCCTCCGATCGTTGTCAGAAGTAAG
TTGGCCGCAGTGTTATCACTCATGGTTATGGCAGCACTGCATAATTCTCTTACTGTCATGCCATCCGTAA
GATGCTTTTCTGTGACTGGTGAGTACTCAACCAAGTCATTCTGAGAATAGTGTATGCGGCGACCGAGTTG
CTCTTGCCCGGCGTCAATACGGGATAATACCGCGCCACATAGCAGAACTTTAAAAGTGCTCATCATTGGA
AAACGTTCTTCGGGGCGAAAACTCTCAAGGATCTTACCGCTGTTGAGATCCAGTTCGATGTAACCCACTC
GTGCACCCAACTGATCTTCAGCATCTTTTACTTTCACCAGCGTTTCTGGGTGAGCAAAAACAGGAAGGCA
AAATGCCGCAAAAAAGGGAATAAGGGCGACACGGAAATGTTGAATACTCATACTCTTCCTTTTTCAATAT
TATTGAAGCATTTATCAGGGTTATTGTCTCATGAGCGGATACATATTTGAATGTATTTAGAAAAATAAAC
AAATAGGGGTTCCGCGCACATTTCCCCGAAAAGTGCCACCTGACGTCTAAGAAACCATTATTATCATGAC
ATTAACCTATAAAAATAGGCGTATCACGAGGCCCTTTCGTCTCGCGCGTTTCGGTGATGACGGTGAAAAC
CTCTGACACATGCAGCTCCCGGAGACGGTCACAGCTTGTCTGTAAGCGGATGCCGGGAGCAGACAAGCCC
GTCAGGGCGCGTCAGCGGGTGTTGGCGGGTGTCGGGGCTGGCTTAACTATGCGGCATCAGAGCAGATTGT
ACTGAGAGTGCACCATTCGACGCTCTCCCTTATGCGACTCCTGCATTAGGAAGCAGCCCAGTAGTAGGTT
GAGGCCGTTGAGCACCGCCGCCGCAAGGAATGGTGCATGCAAGGAGATGGCGCCCAACAGTCCCCCGGCC
ACGGGGCCTGCCACCATACCCACGCCGAAACAAGCGCTCATGAGCCCGAAGTGGCGAGCCCGATCTTCCC
CATCGGTGATGTCGGCGATATAGGCGCCAGCAACCGCACCTGTGGCGCCGGTGATGCCGGCCACGATGCG
TCCGGCGTAGAGGATCTGGCTAGCGATGACCCTGCTGATTGGTTCGCTGACCATTTCCGGGTGCGGGACG
GCGTTACCAGAAACTCAGAAGGTTCGTCCAACCAAACCGACTCTGACGGCAGTTTACGAGAGAGATGATA
GGGTCTGCTTCAGTAAGCCAGATGCTACACAATTAGGCTTGTACATATTGTCGTTAGAACGCGGCTACAA
TTAATACATAACCTTATGTATCATACACATACGATTTAGGTGACACTATAGAATACACGGAATTAATTCT
AGCTGCGCGCTCGCTCGCTCACTGAGGCCGCCCGGGCAAAGCCCGGGCGTCGGGCGACCTTTGGTCGCCC
GGCCTCAGTGAGCGAGCGAGCGCGCAGAGAGGGAGTGGCCAACTCCATCACTAGGGGTTCCTTGTAGTTA
ATGATTAACCCGCCATGCTACTTATCTACGTAGCCATGCTCTAGCGTCGAGTTTACTCCCTATCAGTGAT
AGAGAACGTATGAAGAGTTTACTCCCTATCAGTGATAGAGAACGTATGCAGACTTTACTCCCTATCAGTG
ATAGAGAACGTATAAGGAGTTTACTCCCTATCAGTGATAGAGAACGTATGACCAGTTTACTCCCTATCAG
TGATAGAGAACGTATCTACAGTTTACTCCCTATCAGTGATAGAGAACGTATATCCAGTTTACTCCCTATC
AGTGATAGAGAACGTATAAGCTTTAGGCGTGTACGGTGGGCGCCTATAAAAGCAGAGCTCGTTTAGTGAA
CCGTCAGATCGCCTGGAGCAATTCCACAACACTTTTGTCTTATACCAACTTTCCGTACCACTTCCTACCC
TCGTAACCGGTCGCCACCATGGTGAGCAAGGGCGAGGAGCTGTTCACCGGGGTGGTGCCCATCCTGGTCG
AGCTGGACGGCGACGTAAACGGCCACAAGTTCAGCGTGTCCGGCGAGGGCGAGGGCGATGCCACCTACGG
CAAGCTGACCCTGAAGTTCATCTGCACCACCGGCAAGCTGCCCGTGCCCTGGCCCACCCTCGTGACCACC
TTCGGCTACGGCCTGCAGTGCTTCGCCCGCTACCCCGACCACATGAAGCAGCACGACTTCTTCAAGTCCG
CCATGCCCGAAGGCTACGTCCAGGAGCGCACCATCTTCTTCAAGGACGACGGCAACTACAAGACCCGCGC
CGAGGTGAAGTTCGAGGGCGACACCCTGGTGAACCGCATCGAGCTGAAGGGCATCGACTTCAAGGAGGAC
GGCAACATCCTGGGGCACAAGCTGGAGTACAACTACAACAGCCACAACGTCTATATCATGGCCGACAAGC
AGAAGAACGGCATCAAGGTGAACTTCAAGATCCGCCACAACATCGAGGACGGCAGCGTGCAGCTCGCCGA
CCACTACCAGCAGAACACCCCCATCGGCGACGGCCCCGTGCTGCTGCCCGACAACCACTACCTGAGCTAC
CAGTCCGCCCTGAGCAAAGACCCCAACGAGAAGCGCGATCACATGGTCCTGCTGGAGTTCGTGACCGCCG
CCGGGATCACTCTCGGCATGGACGAGCTGTACAAGTAAAGCGGCCGCCTCGACTAGGGATAACAGGGTAA
TTGTTTGAATGAGGCTTCAGTACTTTACAGAATCGTTGCCTGCACATCTTGGAAACACTTGCTGGGATTA
CTTCGACTTCTTAACCCAACAGAAGGCTCGAGAAGGTATATTGCTGTTGACAGTGAGCGCGCAAGCATAT
TTTTCATAGAATAGTGAAGCCACAGATGTATTCTATGAAAAATATGCTTGCATGCCTACTGCCTCGGACT
TCAAGGGGCTAGAATTCGAGCAATTATCTTGTTTACTAAAACTGAATACCTTGCTATCTCTTTGATACAT
TTTTACAAAGCTGAATTAAAATGGTATAAATTAAATCACTTTTTTCAATTGACGCGTTGTTTGAATGAGG
CTTCAGTACTTTACAGAATCGTTGCCTGCACATCTTGGAAACACTTGCTGGGATTACTTCGACTTCTTAA
CCCAACAGAAGGGATATCAAGGTATATTGCTGTTGACAGTGAGCGACAGTGTGTATTGAAAACTTTATAG
TGAAGCCACAGATGTATAAAGTTTTCAATACACACTGCTGCCTACTGCCTCGGACTTCAAGGGGCTAGAT
ATCGAGCAATTATCTTGTTTACTAAAACTGAATACCTTGCTATCTCTTTGATACATTTTTACAAAGCTGA
ATTAAAATGGTATAAATTAAATCACTTTAGATCTATGGATACCGTCGACTCGCTGATCAGCCTCGACTGT
GCCTTCTAGTTGCCAGCCATCTGTTGTTTGCCCCTCCCCCGTGCCTTCCTTGACCCTGGAAGGTGCCACT
CCCACTGTCCTTTCCTAATAAAATGAGGAAATTGCATCGCATTGTCTGAGTAGGTGTCATTCTATTCTGG
GGGGTGGGGTGGGGCAGGACAGCAAGGGGGAGGATTGGGAAGACAATAGCAGGCATGCTGGGGATGCGGT
GGGCTCTATGGCTTCTGAGGCGGAAAGAACCAGCTGGGGCTCGACTAGAGCATGGCTACGTAGATAAGTA
GCATGGCGGGTTAATCATTAACTACAAGGAACCCCTAGTGATGGAGTTGGCCACTCCCTCTCTGCGCGCT
CGCTCGCTCACTGAGGCCGGGCGACCAAAGGTCGCCCGACGCCCGGGCGGCCTCAGTGAGCGAGCGAGCG
CGCAGAGCTTTTTGCAAAAGCCTAGGCCTCCAAAAAAGCCTCCTCACTACTTCTGGAATAGCTCAGAGGC
CGAGGCGGCCTCGGCCTCTGCATAAATAAAAAAAATTAGTCAGCCATGGGGCGGAGAATGGGCGGAACTG
GGCGGAGTTAGGGGCGGGATGGGCGGAGTTAGGGGCGGGACTATGGTTGCTGACTAATTGAGATGCATGC
TTTGCATACTTCTGCCTGCTGGGGAGCCTGGGGACTTTCCACACCTGGTTGCTGACTAATTGAGATGCAT
GCTTTGCATACTTCTGCCTGCTGGGGAGCCTGGGGACTTTCCACACCCTAACTGACACACATTCCACAGC
TGCATTAATGAATCGGCCAACGCGCGGGGAGAGGCGGTTTGCGTATTGGGCGCTCTTCCGCTTCCTCGCT
CACTGACTCGCTGCGCTCGGTCGTTCGGCTGCGGCGAGCGGTATCAGCTCACTCAAAGGCGGTAATACGG
TTATCCACAGAATCAGGGGATAACGCAGGAAAGAACATGTGAGCAAAAGGCCAGCAAAAGGCCAGGAACC
GTAAAAAGGCCGCGTTGCTGGCGTTTTTCCATAGGCTCCGCCCCCCTGACGAGCATCACAAAAATCGACG
CTCAAGTCAGAGGTGGCGAAACCCGACAGGACTATAAAGATACCAGGCGTTTCCCCCTGGAAGCTCCCTC
GTGCGCTCTCCTGTTCCGACCCTGCCGCTTACCGGATACCTGTCCGCCTTTCTCCCTTCGGGAAGCGTGG
CGCTTTCTCATAGCTCACGCTGTAGGTATCTCAGTTCGGTGTAGGTCGTTCGCTCCAAGCTGGGCTGTGT
GCACGAACCCCCCGTTCAGCCCGACCGCTGCGCCTTATCCGGTAACTATCGTCTTGAGTCCAACCCGGTA
AGACACGACTTATCGCCACTGGCAGCAGCCACTGGTAACAGGATTAGCAGAGCGAGGTATGTAGGCGGTG
CTACAGAGTTCTTGAAGTGGTGGCCTAACTACGGCTACACTAGAAGAACAGTATTTGGTATCTGCGCTCT
GCTGAAGCCAGTTACCTTCGGAAAAAGAGTTGGTAGCTCTTGATCCGGCAAACAAACCACCGCTGGTAGC
GGTGGTTTTTTTGTTTGCAAGCAGCAGATTACGCGCAGAAAAAAAGGATCTCAA
Features (pLannotate 1.2.2; 18 found; start..end, strand, type, name):
    171..1031    -  CDS            AmpR: β-lactamase; bla; confers resistance to ampicillin, carbenicillin, and related antibiotics
   1032..1136    -  promoter       AmpR promoter: bla
   1231..1266    +  CDS            rop (fragment): Rop protein, which maintains plasmids at low copy number; rop
   1368..1416    +  misc_feature   bom (fragment): basis of mobility region from pBR322
   1417..1696    -  CDS            TcR (fragment): tetracycline efflux protein; tet; confers resistance to tetracycline
   1924..1942    +  promoter       SP6 promoter: promoter for bacteriophage SP6 RNA polymerase
   1961..2092    -  repeat_region  AAV2 ITR (fragment): inverted terminal repeat of adeno-associated virus serotype 2 inverted
   2149..2526    +  promoter       TRE3G promoter: 3rd-generation Tet-responsive promoter that can be activated by binding of Tet-On® 3G
   2539..3258    +  CDS            EYFP: enhanced YFP mammalian codon-optimized
   3486..3612    +  ncRNA          3' miR-30a: sequence downstream of the 71-nt precursor of the human miR-30a microRNA (Zeng et al., 2002) miRNA
   3822..3948    +  ncRNA          3' miR-30a: sequence downstream of the 71-nt precursor of the human miR-30a microRNA (Zeng et al., 2002) miRNA
   3987..4211    +  polyA_signal   bGH poly(A) signal: bovine growth hormone polyadenylation signal
   4215..4236    +  promoter       SV40 promoter (fragment): SV40 enhancer and early promoter
   4297..4388    +  repeat_region  AAV2 ITR (fragment): inverted terminal repeat of adeno-associated virus serotype 2 inverted
   4388..4417    -  repeat_region  AAV2 ITR (fragment): inverted terminal repeat of adeno-associated virus serotype 2 inverted
   4421..4750    -  promoter       SV40 promoter: SV40 enhancer and early promoter
   4757..4813    -  CDS            lacI (fragment): lac repressor; lacI; The lac repressor binds to the lac operator to inhibit transcription in E. coli. This inhibition can be relieved by adding lactose or isopropyl-β-D-thiogalactopyranoside (IPTG).
   4996..5584    -  rep_origin     ori: high-copy-number ColE1/pMB1/pBR322/pUC origin of replication
