[The description below was written by a language model from this plasmid's Addgene catalogue record and pLannotate feature annotations shown in this document.]
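Description:
RNF149 shRNA-TRE is an AAV transfer plasmid for tetracycline-regulated RNA interference in mammalian cells, built on the pAAV-TRE-miR-E backbone. It is maintained in E. coli through a high-copy ColE1/pUC-type origin and selected with ampicillin via the β-lactamase gene. The annotation also picks up short remnants of older cloning vectors (fragments of rop, bom, TcR and lacI, plus an SP6 promoter and an SV40 promoter region outside the cassette), which appear to be backbone carry-over rather than functional parts. The recommended recombination-deficient growth strain is consistent with the need to preserve the AAV2 inverted terminal repeats, which are annotated only as fragments on either side of the payload. These ITRs are the cis elements that allow the intervening DNA to be replicated and packaged into AAV particles when rep, cap and helper functions are supplied in trans.

Between the ITRs, a third-generation Tet-responsive promoter (TRE3G) drives a single transcript encoding EYFP followed by microRNA-embedded shRNA sequence and a bovine growth hormone polyadenylation signal. The shRNA targets mouse Rnf149 and sits in a miR-30a-derived (miR-E) scaffold, so it is processed by the endogenous microRNA pathway from the 3' portion of the YFP message. Fluorescence therefore marks cells expressing the knockdown cassette. Two separate 3' miR-30a flanking regions are annotated, which suggests two hairpin scaffolds in tandem, although the record lists only one shRNA sequence. Expression depends on a Tet transactivator, which this plasmid does not encode and which must be provided separately. The associated study concerns conserved regulators of tau, so the construct's likely use is inducible, trackable Rnf149 knockdown in mouse cells or tissue.
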