Addgene plasmid #225337: RNF149 shRNA-TRE
Purpose: shRNAmir backbone under tet-operator for RNA interference, with YFP
Depositing lab: Huda Zoghbi. Depositing organization: Baylor College of Medicine. Publication: Evolutionarily conserved regulators of tau identify targets for new therapies. Kim J, de Haro M, Al-Ramahi I, Garaicoechea LL, Jeong HH, Sonn JY, Tadros B, Liu Z, Botas J, Zoghbi HY. Neuron. 2023 Mar 15;111(6):824-838.e7. doi: 10.1016/j.neuron.2022.12.012. Epub 2023 Jan 6. PubMed 36610398.
Backbone
  Vector backbone: pAAV-TRE-miR-E
  Vector type: Mammalian Expression, AAV, RNAi
Growth in bacteria
  Bacterial resistance: Ampicillin, 100 μg/mL
  Growth temperature: 37°C
  Growth strain: NEB Stable
  Copy number: High Copy
Gene/Insert
  Gene/Insert name: RNF149 shRNA
  gRNA/shRNA sequence: TAAAGTTTTCAATACACACTGC
  Species: M. musculus (mouse)
  Entrez Gene: Rnf149 (a.k.a. C76763, Greul4, Gm15832, AV037261, 1600023E10Rik, OTTMUSG00000026591)
  Promoter: TRE (tetracycline-responsive element)
  Cloning method: Gibson Cloning
Terms and licenses: Academic/Nonprofit Terms; Industry Terms: Not Available to Industry
How to cite: RNF149 shRNA-TRE was a gift from Huda Zoghbi (Addgene plasmid # 225337 ; http://n2t.net/addgene:225337 ; RRID:Addgene_225337)
